>Addgene plasmid #55965 | mPlum-Endo-14 | depositor partial sequence | sequence record 86870 | insert sequence
CGTCAGATCCGCTAGCGCTACCGGTGGCTACCATGGTGAGCAAGGGCGAGGAGGTCATCAAGGAGTTCAT
GCGCTTCAAGGAGCACATGGAGGGCTCCGTGAACGGCCACGAGTTCGAGATCGAGGGCGAGGGCGAGGGC
CGCCCCTACGAGGGCACCCAGACCGCCAGGCTGAAGGTGACCAAGGGTGGCCCCCTGCCCTTCGCCTGGG
ACATCCTGTCCCCTCAGATCATGTACGGCTCCAAGGCCTACGTGAAGCACCCCGCCGACATCCCCGACTA
CTTGAAGCTGTCCTTCCCCGAGGGCTTCAAGTGGGAGCGCGTGATGAACTTCGAGGACGGCGGCGTGGTG
ACCGTGACCCAGGACTCCTCCCTGCAGGACGGCGAGTTCATCTACAAGGTGAAGGTGCGCGGCACCAACT
TCCCCTCCGACGGCCCCGTAATGCAGAAGAAGACCATGGGCTGGGAGGCCTCCTCCGAGCGGATGTACCC
CGAGGACGGCGCCCTGAAGGGCGAGATGAAGATGAGGCTGAGGCTGAAGGACGGCGGCCACTACGACGCC
GAGGTCAAGACCACCTACATGGCCAAGAAGCCCGTGCAGCTGCCCGGCGCCTACAAGACCGACATCAAGC
TGGACATCACCTCCCACAACGAGGACTACACCATCGTGGAACAGTACGAGCGCGCCGAGGGCCGCCACTC
CACCGGCGCCTCCGGATCAGATCTCGAGCTCAAGCTTGATATCGAATTCCCCATGGAGCAGAAGCTGATC
TCCGAGGAGGACCTGAACCGGAAGAAACTGGTGGTTGTTGGTGATGGAGCCTGTGGAAAGACATGCTTGC
TCATAGTCTTCAGCAAGGACGAGTTCCCAGAGGTGTATGTGCCCACAGTGTTTGAGAACTATGTGGCAGA
TATCGAGGTGGATGGAAAGCAGGTAGAGTTGGCTTTGTGGGACACAGCTGGCCAGGAGGACTACGACCGC
CTGCGGCCGCTCTCCTACCCGGACACCGACGTCATTCTCATGTGCTTCTCGGTGGACAGCCCGGACTCGC
TGGAGAACATCCCCGAGAAGTGGGTCCCCGAGGTGAAGCACTTCTGTCCCAATGTGCCCATCATCCTGGT
GGCCAACAAAAAAGACCTGCGCAGCGACGAGCATGTCCGCACAGAGCTGGCCCGCATGAAGCAGGAACCC
GTTCGCACGGATGACGGCCGCGCCATGGCCGTGCGCATCCAAGCCTACGACTACCTCGAGTGCTCTGCCA
AGACCAAGGAAGGCGTGCGCGAGGTCTTCGAGACGGCCACGCGCGCCGCGCTGCAGAAGCGCTACGGCTC
CCAGAACGGCTGCATCAACTGCTGCAAGGTGCTATGAGGGCCGCGCCCGTCGCGCCTGCCCCTGCCGGGG
ATCCACCGGATCTAGATAACTGATCATAATCAGCCATACCACATT
