[The description below was written by a language model from this plasmid's Addgene catalogue record.]
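Description:
mPlum-Endo-14 is a mammalian expression plasmid built on an mPlum fluorescent-protein backbone (about 4.75 kb without the insert) that produces a far-red endosomal marker. It is maintained in E. coli as a high-copy plasmid under kanamycin selection. It also carries a neomycin resistance marker, so transfected mammalian cells can be selected with G418, for example to establish stable lines. The record does not name the bacterial origin of replication or the promoter driving the resistance marker, and no feature table is provided.

The payload is the human RHOB coding sequence, listed as "Endo", expressed from the CMV immediate-early promoter, a strong constitutive promoter in most mammalian cell types. mPlum is supplied by the backbone and fused to the N-terminus of RhoB. RhoB is a small Rho-family GTPase that associates with endosomal membranes. Placing the fluorescent protein at the N-terminus leaves the C-terminus free, which is where Rho GTPases carry the lipid-modification motif needed for membrane targeting. The listed 3′ sequencing primer implies that an SV40 polyadenylation signal follows the fusion. The "14" in the name may refer to the length of the linker between the two parts, but the record does not say so, and the cloning method is recorded as unknown.

The stated purpose is labelling endosomes for fluorescence microscopy. With excitation at 590 nm and emission at 649 nm, mPlum lies at the far-red end of the spectrum. This makes the construct suitable for multicolour imaging of live or fixed cells alongside green, yellow or orange organelle markers.
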