Addgene plasmid #55965: mPlum-Endo-14
Purpose: Localization: Endosomes, Excitation: 590, Emission: 649
Depositing lab: Michael Davidson. Depositing organization: Florida State University, Tallahassee.
Backbone
  Vector backbone: mPlum
  Backbone size w/o insert (bp): 4750
  Vector type: Mammalian Expression
  Selectable markers: Neomycin (select with G418)
Growth in bacteria
  Bacterial resistance: Kanamycin, 50 μg/mL
  Growth temperature: 37°C
  Growth strain: DH5alpha
  Copy number: High Copy
Gene/Insert
  Gene/Insert name: Endo (alt name: NM_004040.2)
  Species: H. sapiens (human)
  Entrez Gene: RHOB (a.k.a. ARH6, ARHB, MST081, MSTP081, RHOH6)
  Promoter: CMV
  Tag / fusion protein: mPlum (N terminal on backbone)
  Cloning method: Unknown
  Sequencing primers: 5′ CMV-F; 3′ SV40pA-R
Terms and licenses: Academic/Nonprofit Terms; Industry Terms: Not Available to Industry
Depositor comments: . Excitation = 590; Emission = 649
How to cite: mPlum-Endo-14 was a gift from Michael Davidson (Addgene plasmid # 55965 ; http://n2t.net/addgene:55965 ; RRID:Addgene_55965)
