LOCUS       Exported 5320 bp ds-DNA circular SYN 13-MAY-2021
DEFINITION  Localization: Endosomes, Excitation: 590, Emission: 649.
ACCESSION   .
VERSION     .
KEYWORDS    mPlum-Endo-14
SOURCE      synthetic DNA construct
  ORGANISM  synthetic DNA construct
REFERENCE   1 (bases 1 to 5320)
  TITLE     Davidson Red fluorescent proteins
REFERENCE   2 (bases 1 to 5320)
  AUTHORS   .
  TITLE     Direct Submission
  JOURNAL   Exported May 13, 2021 from SnapGene Server 1.1.58
            http://www.snapgene.com
FEATURES             Location/Qualifiers
     source          1..5320
                     /organism="synthetic DNA construct"
                     /mol_type="other DNA"
     CDS             1..678
                     /codon_start=1
                     /product="far-red monomeric derivative of DsRed fluorescent
                     protein (Wang et al., 2004)"
                     /label=mPlum
                     /note="mammalian codon-optimized"
                     /translation="MVSKGEEVIKEFMRFKEHMEGSVNGHEFEIEGEGEGRPYEGTQTA
                     RLKVTKGGPLPFAWDILSPQIMYGSKAYVKHPADIPDYLKLSFPEGFKWERVMNFEDGG
                     VVTVTQDSSLQDGEFIYKVKVRGTNFPSDGPVMQKKTMGWEASSERMYPEDGALKGEMK
                     MRLRLKDGGHYDAEVKTTYMAKKPVQLPGAYKTDIKLDITSHNEDYTIVEQYERAEGRH
                     STGA"
     primer_bind     402..421
                     /label=mCherry-F
                     /note="mCherry, forward primer"
     primer_bind     596..619
                     /label=DsRed1-C
                     /note="DsRed1, forward primer"
     CDS             724..753
                     /codon_start=1
                     /product="Myc (human c-Myc proto-oncogene) epitope tag"
                     /label=Myc
                     /translation="EQKLISEEDL"
     polyA_signal    1496..1617
                     /label=SV40 poly(A) signal
                     /note="SV40 polyadenylation signal"
     primer_bind     complement(1533..1552)
                     /label=SV40pA-R
                     /note="SV40 polyA, reverse primer"
     primer_bind     1587..1606
                     /label=EBV-rev
                     /note="SV40 polyA terminator, reverse primer"
     rep_origin      complement(1624..2079)
                     /direction=LEFT
                     /label=f1 ori
                     /note="f1 bacteriophage origin of replication; arrow
                     indicates direction of (+) strand synthesis"
     primer_bind     complement(1761..1782)
                     /label=F1ori-F
                     /note="F1 origin, forward primer"
     primer_bind     1973..1992
                     /label=F1ori-R
                     /note="F1 origin, reverse primer"
     promoter        2106..2210
                     /gene="bla"
                     /label=AmpR promoter
     promoter        2212..2569
                     /label=SV40 promoter
                     /note="SV40 enhancer and early promoter"
     primer_bind     complement(2235..2255)
                     /label=pBABE 3'
                     /note="SV40 enhancer, reverse primer for pBABE vectors"
     rep_origin      2420..2555
                     /label=SV40 ori
                     /note="SV40 origin of replication"
     primer_bind     2482..2501
                     /label=SV40pro-F
                     /note="SV40 promoter/origin, forward primer"
     CDS             2604..3398
                     /codon_start=1
                     /gene="aph(3')-II (or nptII)"
                     /product="aminoglycoside phosphotransferase from Tn5"
                     /label=NeoR/KanR
                     /note="confers resistance to neomycin, kanamycin, and G418
                     (Geneticin(R))"
                     /translation="MIEQDGLHAGSPAAWVERLFGYDWAQQTIGCSDAAVFRLSAQGRP
                     VLFVKTDLSGALNELQDEAARLSWLATTGVPCAAVLDVVTEAGRDWLLLGEVPGQDLLS
                     SHLAPAEKVSIMADAMRRLHTLDPATCPFDHQAKHRIERARTRMEAGLVDQDDLDEEHQ
                     GLAPAELFARLKASMPDGEDLVVTHGDACLPNIMVENGRFSGFIDCGRLGVADRYQDIA
                     LATRDIAEELGGEWADRFLVLYGIAAPDSQRIAFYRLLDEFF"
     primer_bind     complement(2658..2677)
                     /label=Neo-R
                     /note="Neomycin resistance gene, reverse primer"
     primer_bind     3268..3287
                     /label=Neo-F
                     /note="Neomycin resistance gene, forward primer"
     primer_bind     complement(3586..3605)
                     /label=TK-pA-R
                     /note="Thymidine kinase polyA, reverse primer"
     polyA_signal    3630..3677
                     /label=HSV TK poly(A) signal
                     /note="herpes simplex virus thymidine kinase
                     polyadenylation signal (Cole and Stacy, 1985)"
     rep_origin      4006..4594
                     /direction=RIGHT
                     /label=ori
                     /note="high-copy-number ColE1/pMB1/pBR322/pUC origin of
                     replication"
     primer_bind     4495..4514
                     /label=pBR322ori-F
                     /note="pBR322 origin, forward primer"
     enhancer        4769..5072
                     /label=CMV enhancer
                     /note="human cytomegalovirus immediate early enhancer"
     promoter        5073..5276
                     /label=CMV promoter
                     /note="human cytomegalovirus (CMV) immediate early
                     promoter"
     primer_bind     5227..5247
                     /label=CMV-F
                     /note="Human CMV immediate early promoter, forward primer"
ORIGIN
        1 atggtgagca agggcgagga ggtcatcaag gagttcatgc gcttcaagga gcacatggag
       61 ggctccgtga acggccacga gttcgagatc gagggcgagg gcgagggccg cccctacgag
      121 ggcacccaga ccgccaggct gaaggtgacc aagggtggcc ccctgccctt cgcctgggac
      181 atcctgtccc ctcagatcat gtacggctcc aaggcctacg tgaagcaccc cgccgacatc
      241 cccgactact tgaagctgtc cttccccgag ggcttcaagt gggagcgcgt gatgaacttc
      301 gaggacggcg gcgtggtgac cgtgacccag gactcctccc tgcaggacgg cgagttcatc
      361 tacaaggtga aggtgcgcgg caccaacttc ccctccgacg gccccgtaat gcagaagaag
      421 accatgggct gggaggcctc ctccgagcgg atgtaccccg aggacggcgc cctgaagggc
      481 gagatgaaga tgaggctgag gctgaaggac ggcggccact acgacgccga ggtcaagacc
      541 acctacatgg ccaagaagcc cgtgcagctg cccggcgcct acaagaccga catcaagctg
      601 gacatcacct cccacaacga ggactacacc atcgtggaac agtacgagcg cgccgagggc
      661 cgccactcca ccggcgcctc cggatcagat ctcgagctca agcttgatat cgaattcccc
      721 atggagcaga agctgatctc cgaggaggac ctgaaccgga agaaactggt ggttgttggt
      781 gatggagcct gtggaaagac atgcttgctc atagtcttca gcaaggacga gttcccagag
      841 gtgtatgtgc ccacagtgtt tgagaactat gtggcagata tcgaggtgga tggaaagcag
      901 gtagagttgg ctttgtggga cacagctggc caggaggact acgaccgcct gcggccgctc
      961 tcctacccgg acaccgacgt cattctcatg tgcttctcgg tggacagccc ggactcgctg
     1021 gagaacatcc ccgagaagtg ggtccccgag gtgaagcact tctgtcccaa tgtgcccatc
     1081 atcctggtgg ccaacaaaaa agacctgcgc agcgacgagc atgtccgcac agagctggcc
     1141 cgcatgaagc aggaacccgt tcgcacggat gacggccgcg ccatggccgt gcgcatccaa
     1201 gcctacgact acctcgagtg ctctgccaag accaaggaag gcgtgcgcga ggtcttcgag
     1261 acggccacgc gcgccgcgct gcagaagcgc tacggctccc agaacggctg catcaactgc
     1321 tgcaaggtgc tatgagggcc gcgcccgtcg cgcctgcccc tgccggggat ccaccggatc
     1381 tagataactg atcataatca gccataccac atttgtagag gttttacttg ctttaaaaaa
     1441 cctcccacac ctccccctga acctgaaaca taaaatgaat gcaattgttg ttgttaactt
     1501 gtttattgca gcttataatg gttacaaata aagcaatagc atcacaaatt tcacaaataa
     1561 agcatttttt tcactgcatt ctagttgtgg tttgtccaaa ctcatcaatg tatcttaacg
     1621 cgtaaattgt aagcgttaat attttgttaa aattcgcgtt aaatttttgt taaatcagct
     1681 cattttttaa ccaataggcc gaaatcggca aaatccctta taaatcaaaa gaatagaccg
     1741 agatagggtt gagtgttgtt ccagtttgga acaagagtcc actattaaag aacgtggact
     1801 ccaacgtcaa aggnnnnnnn nnnnnnnnnn nnnnnnnnnn nnnnnnnnnn nnnnnnnnnn
     1861 nntnnnnnnn nnnnnnnnnn nnnnnnnnnn nnnnnnnnnn nnnnnnnnnn nnnnnnnnnn
     1921 nnnnnnnnnn nnnnnnnnnn nnnnnnnnnn nnnngnnnnn nnnnnnnnnn nnnnnnnnnn
     1981 nnnnnnnnnn nnnnnnnnnn nnnnnnnnnn nnnnnnnnnn nnnnnnnnnn nnnnnnnnnn
     2041 nnnnnnnnnn nnnnnnnnnn nnnnnnnnnn nnnnnnnnnc aggtggcact tttcggggaa
     2101 atgtgcgcgg aacccctatt tgtttatttt tctaaataca ttcaaatatg tatccgctca
     2161 tgagacaata accctgataa atgcttcaat aatattgaaa aaggaagagt cctgaggcgg
     2221 aaagaaccag ctgtggaatg tgtgtcagtt agggtgtgga aagtccccag gctccccagc
     2281 aggcagaagt atgcaaagca tgcatctcaa ttagtcagca accaggtgtg gaaagtcccc
     2341 aggctcccca gcaggcagaa gtatgcaaag catgcatctc aattagtcag caaccatagt
     2401 cccgccccta actccgccca tcccgcccct aactccgccc agttccgccc attctccgcc
     2461 ccatggctga ctaatttttt ttatttatgc agaggccgag gccgcctcgg cctctgagct
     2521 attccagaag tagtgaggag gcttttttgg aggcctaggc ttttgcaaag atcgatcaag
     2581 agacaggatg aggatcgttt cgcatgattg aacaagatgg attgcacgca ggttctccgg
     2641 ccgcttgggt ggagaggcta ttcggctatg actgggcaca acagacaatc ggctgctctg
     2701 atgccgccgt gttccggctg tcagcgcagg ggcgcccggt tctttttgtc aagaccgacc
     2761 tgtccggtgc cctgaatgaa ctgcaagacg aggcagcgcg gctatcgtgg ctggccacga
     2821 cgggcgttcc ttgcgcagct gtgctcgacg ttgtcactga agcgggaagg gactggctgc
     2881 tattgggcga agtgccgggg caggatctcc tgtcatctca ccttgctcct gccgagaaag
     2941 tatccatcat ggctgatgca atgcggcggc tgcatacgct tgatccggct acctgcccat
     3001 tcgaccacca agcgaaacat cgcatcgagc gagcacgtac tcggatggaa gccggtcttg
     3061 tcgatcagga tgatctggac gaagagcatc aggggctcgc gccagccgaa ctgttcgcca
     3121 ggctcaaggc gagcatgccc gacggcgagg atctcgtcgt gacccatggc gatgcctgct
     3181 tgccgaatat catggtggaa aatggccgct tttctggatt catcgactgt ggccggctgg
     3241 gtgtggcgga ccgctatcag gacatagcgt tggctacccg tgatattgct gaagagcttg
     3301 gcggcgaatg ggctgaccgc ttcctcgtgc tttacggtat cgccgctccc gattcgcagc
     3361 gcatcgcctt ctatcgcctt cttgacgagt tcttctgagc gggactctgg ggttcgaaat
     3421 gaccgaccaa gcgacgccca acctgccatc acgagatttc gattccaccg ccgccttcta
     3481 tgaaaggttg ggcttcggaa tcgttttccg ggacgccggc tggatgatcc tccagcgcgg
     3541 ggatctcatg ctggagttct tcgcccaccc tagggggagg ctaactgaaa cacggaagga
     3601 gacaataccg gaaggaaccc gcgctatgac ggcaataaaa agacagaata aaacgcacgg
     3661 tgttgggtcg tttgttcata aacgcggggt tcggtcccag ggctggcact ctgtcgatac
     3721 cccaccgaga ccccattggg gccaatacgc ccgcgtttct tccttttccc caccccaccc
     3781 cccaagttcg ggtgaaggcc cagggctcgc agccaacgtc ggggcggcag gccctgccat
     3841 agcctcaggt tactcatata tactttagat tgatttaaaa cttcattttt aatttaaaag
     3901 gatctaggtg aagatccttt ttgataatct catgaccaaa atcccttaac gtgagttttc
     3961 gttccactga gcgtcagacc ccgtagaaaa gatcaaagga tcttcttgag atcctttttt
     4021 tctgcgcgta atctgctgct tgcaaacaaa aaaaccaccg ctaccagcgg tggtttgttt
     4081 gccggatcaa gagctaccaa ctctttttcc gaaggtaact ggcttcagca gagcgcagat
     4141 accaaatact gttcttctag tgtagccgta gttaggccac cacttcaaga actctgtagc
     4201 accgcctaca tacctcgctc tgctaatcct gttaccagtg gctgctgcca gtggcgataa
     4261 gtcgtgtctt accgggttgg actcaagacg atagttaccg gataaggcgc agcggtcggg
     4321 ctgaacgggg ggttcgtgca cacagcccag cttggagcga acgacctaca ccgaactgag
     4381 atacctacag cgtgagctat gagaaagcgc cacgcttccc gaagggagaa aggcggacag
     4441 gtatccggta agcggcaggg tcggaacagg agagcgcacg agggagcttc cagggggaaa
     4501 cgcctggtat ctttatagtc ctgtcgggtt tcgccacctc tgacttgagc gtcgattttt
     4561 gtgatgctcg tcaggggggc ggagcctatg gaaaaacgcc agcaacgcgg cctttttacg
     4621 gttcctggcc ttttgctggc cttttgctca catgttcttt cctgcgttat cccctgattc
     4681 tgtggataac cgtattaccg ccatgcatta gttattaata gtaatcaatt acggggtcat
     4741 tagttcatag cccatatatg gagttccgcg ttacataact tacggtaaat ggcccgcctg
     4801 gctgaccgcc caacgacccc cgcccattga cgtcaataat gacgtatgtt cccatagtaa
     4861 cgccaatagg gactttccat tgacgtcaat gggtggagta tttacggtaa actgcccact
     4921 tggcagtaca tcaagtgtat catatgccaa gtacgccccc tattgacgtc aatgacggta
     4981 aatggcccgc ctggcattat gcccagtaca tgaccttatg ggactttcct acttggcagt
     5041 acatctacgt attagtcatc gctattacca tggtgatgcg gttttggcag tacatcaatg
     5101 ggcgtggata gcggtttgac tcacggggat ttccaagtct ccaccccatt gacgtcaatg
     5161 ggagtttgtt ttggcaccaa aatcaacggg actttccaaa atgtcgtaac aactccgccc
     5221 cattgacgca aatgggcggt aggcgtgtac ggtgggaggt ctatataagc agagctggtt
     5281 tagtgaaccg tcagatccgc tagcgctacc ggtggctacc
//
